>Addgene plasmid #185194 | pST_CAHS1_HYPDU (pBS0650) | addgene full sequence | sequence record 366777 | Addgene NGS Result
CACCTGACGTCGACGGATCGGGAGATCTCCCGATCCCCTATGGTGCACTCTCAGTACAATCTGCTCTGAT
GCCGCATAGTTAAGCCAGTATCTGCTCCCTGCTTGTGTGTTGGAGGTCGCTGAGTAGTGCGCGAGCAAAA
TTTAAGCTACAACAAGGCAAGGCTTGACCGACAATTGCATGAAGAATCTGCTTAGGGTTAGGCGTTTTGC
GCTGCTTCGCGATGTACGGGCCAGATATACGCGTTGACATTGATTATTGACTAGTTATTAATAGTAATCA
ATTACGGGGTCATTAGTTCATAGCCCATATATGGAGTTCCGCGTTACATAACTTACGGTAAATGGCCCGC
CTGGCTGACCGCCCAACGACCCCCGCCCATTGACGTCAATAATGACGTATGTTCCCATAGTAACGCCAAT
AGGGACTTTCCATTGACGTCAATGGGTGGAGTATTTACGGTAAACTGCCCACTTGGCAGTACATCAAGTG
TATCATATGCCAAGTACGCCCCCTATTGACGTCAATGACGGTAAATGGCCCGCCTGGCATTATGCCCAGT
ACATGACCTTATGGGACTTTCCTACTTGGCAGTACATCTACGTATTAGTCATCGCTATTACCATGGTGAT
GCGGTTTTGGCAGTACATCAATGGGCGTGGATAGCGGTTTGACTCACGGGGATTTCCAAGTCTCCACCCC
ATTGACGTCAATGGGAGTTTGTTTTGGCACCAAAATCAACGGGACTTTCCAAAATGTCGTAACAACTCCG
CCCCATTGACGCAAATGGGCGGTAGGCGTGTACGGTGGGAGGTCTATATAAGCAGAGCTCTCTGGCTAAC
TAGAGAACCCACTGCTTACTGGCTTATCGAAATTAATACGACTCACTATAGGGAGACCCAAGCTGGCTAG
CCACCATGTCCGGACGGAATGTCGAATCTCATATGGAACGAAATGAGAAAGTCGTTGTCAATAATTCAGG
GCATGCTGATGTCAAGAAACAACAACAACAAGTCGAACATACTGAATTTACTCATACGGAAGTCAAAGCG
CCTTTGATACATCCAGCGCCACCTATAATAAGTACAGGCGCAGCCGGACTTGCAGAAGAAATTGTTGGAC
AAGGTTTTACAGCCAGTGCCGCGCGCATTAGTGGCGGTACGGCGGAAGTACATTTGCAACCTTCAGCAGC
GATGACTGAAGAAGCGCGTCGCGATCAAGAAAGATATCGGCAAGAACAAGAATCAATTGCTAAACAACAA
GAACGAGAAATGGAAAAGAAAACTGAAGCATATCGCAAAACTGCTGAAGCAGAAGCAGAAAAGATTCGCA
AAGAACTTGAGAAACAACATGCTAGAGATGTCGAATTTCGGAAAGATCTTATTGAATCAACGATTGATCG
TCAAAAGCGGGAAGTAGATTTGGAAGCTAAAATGGCTAAACGTGAATTGGATAGAGAAGGTCAACTTGCA
AAAGAAGCGCTCGAAAGGAGTCGCTTGGCTACAAATGTCGAAGTCAATTTTGATTCTGCAGCAGGTCATA
CAGTTAGTGGCGGTACAACAATATCATCAAGCGATAAAATGGAAATTAAAAGAAATTGAACCCGCTGATC
AGCCTCGACTGTGCCTTCTAGTTGCCAGCCATCTGTTGTTTGCCCCTCCCCCGTGCCTTCCTTGACCCTG
GAAGGTGCCACTCCCACTGTCCTTTCCTAATAAAATGAGGAAATTGCATCGCATTGTCTGAGTAGGTGTC
ATTCTATTCTGGGGGGTGGGGTGGGGCAGGACAGCAAGGGGGAGGATTGGGAAGACAATAGCAGGCATGC
TGGGGATGCGGTGGGCTCTATGGCTTCTGAGGCGGAAAGAACCAGCTGGGGCTCTAGGGGGTATCCCC
[124 nt withheld, positions 1889-2012]
C
[91 nt withheld, positions 2014-2104]
A
[49 nt withheld, positions 2106-2154]
CCTTTGACGTTGGAGTCCACGTTCTTT
[37 nt withheld, positions 2182-2218]
ACCCTATCTCGGTCTATTCTTTTGATTTATAAGGGATTTTGCCGATTTCGGCCTATTGGTTAAAAAATGA
GCTGATTTAACAAAAATTTAACGCGAATTAATTCTGTGGAATGTGTGTCAGTTAGGGTGTGGAAAGTCCC
CAGGCTCCCCAGCAGGCAGAAGTATGCAAAGCATGCATCTCAATTAGTCAGCAACCAGGTGTGGAAAGTC
CCCAGGCTCCCCAGCAGGCAGAAGTATGCAAAGCATGCATCTCAATTAGTCAGCAACCATAGTCCCGCCC
CTAACTCCGCCCATCCCGCCCCTAACTCCGCCCAGTTCCGCCCATTCTCCGCCCCATGGCTGACTAATTT
TTTTTATTTATGCAGAGGCCGAGGCCGCCTCTGCCTCTGAGCTATTCCAGAAGTAGTGAGGAGGCTTTTT
TGGAGGCCTAGGCTTTTGCAAAAAGCTCCCGGGAGCTTGTATATCCATTTTCGGATCTGATCAGCACGTG
TTGACAATTAATCATCGGCATAGTATATCGGCATAGTATAATACGACAAGGTGAGGAACTAAACCATGGC
CAAGTTGACCAGTGCCGTTCCGGTGCTCACCGCGCGCGACGTCGCCGGAGCGGTCGAGTTCTGGACCGAC
CGGCTCGGGTTCTCCCGGGACTTCGTGGAGGACGACTTCGCCGGTGTGGTCCGGGACGACGTGACCCTGT
TCATCAGCGCGGTCCAGGACCAGGTGGTGCCGGACAACACCCTGGCCTGGGTGTGGGTGCGCGGCCTGGA
CGAGCTGTACGCCGAGTGGTCGGAGGTCGTGTCCACGAACTTCCGGGACGCCTCCGGGCCGGCCATGACC
GAGATCGGCGAGCAGCCGTGGGGGCGGGAGTTCGCCCTGCGCGACCCGGCCGGCAACTGCGTGCACTTCG
TGGCCGAGGAGCAGGACTGACACGTGCTACGAGATTTCGATTCCACCGCCGCCTTCTATGAAAGGTTGGG
CTTCGGAATCGTTTTCCGGGACGCCGGCTGGATGATCCTCCAGCGCGGGGATCTCATGCTGGAGTTCTTC
GCCCACCCCAACTTGTTTATTGCAGCTTATAATGGTTACAAATAAAGCAATAGCATCACAAATTTCACAA
ATAAAGCATTTTTTTCACTGCATTCTAGTTGTGGTTTGTCCAAACTCATCAATGTATCTTATCATGTCTG
TATACCGTCGACCTCTAGCTAGAGCTTGGCGTAATCATGGTCATAGCTGTTTCCTGTGTGAAATTGTTAT
CCGCTCACAATTCCACACAACATACGAGCCGGAAGCATAAAGTGTAAAGCCTGGGGTGCCTAATGAGTGA
GCTAACTTACATTAATTGCGTTGCGCTCACTGCCCGCTTTCCAGTCGGGAAACCTGTCGTGCCAGCTGCA
TTAATGAATCGGCCAACGCGCGGGGAGAGGCGGTTTGCGTATTGGGCGCTCTTCCGCTTCCTCGCTCACT
GACTCGCTGCGCTCGGTCGTTCGGCTGCGGCGAGCGGTATCAGCTCACTCAAAGGCGGTAATACGGTTAT
CCACAGAATCAGGGGATAACGCAGGAAAGAACATGTGAGCAAAAGGCCAGCAAAAGGCCAGGAACCGTAA
AAAGGCCGCGTTGCTGGCGTTTTTCCATAGGCTCCGCCCCCCTGACGAGCATCACAAAAATCGACGCTCA
AGTCAGAGGTGGCGAAACCCGACAGGACTATAAAGATACCAGGCGTTTCCCCCTGGAAGCTCCCTCGTGC
GCTCTCCTGTTCCGACCCTGCCGCTTACCGGATACCTGTCCGCCTTTCTCCCTTCGGGAAGCGTGGCGCT
TTCTCATAGCTCACGCTGTAGGTATCTCAGTTCGGTGTAGGTCGTTCGCTCCAAGCTGGGCTGTGTGCAC
GAACCCCCCGTTCAGCCCGACCGCTGCGCCTTATCCGGTAACTATCGTCTTGAGTCCAACCCGGTAAGAC
ACGACTTATCGCCACTGGCAGCAGCCACTGGTAACAGGATTAGCAGAGCGAGGTATGTAGGCGGTGCTAC
AGAGTTCTTGAAGTGGTGGCCTAACTACGGCTACACTAGAAGAACAGTATTTGGTATCTGCGCTCTGCTG
AAGCCAGTTACCTTCGGAAAAAGAGTTGGTAGCTCTTGATCCGGCAAACAAACCACCGCTGGTAGCGGTG
GTTTTTTTGTTTGCAAGCAGCAGATTACGCGCAGAAAAAAAGGATCTCAAGAAGATCCTTTGATCTTTTC
TACGGGGTCTGACGCTCAGTGGAACGAAAACTCACGTTAAGGGATTTTGGTCATGAGATTATCAAAAAGG
ATCTTCACCTAGATCCTTTTAAATTAAAAATGAAGTTTTAAATCAATCTAAAGTATATATGAGTAAACTT
GGTCTGACAGTTACCAATGCTTAATCAGTGAGGCACCTATCTCAGCGATCTGTCTATTTCGTTCATCCAT
AGTTGCCTGACTCCCCGTCGTGTAGATAACTACGATACGGGAGGGCTTACCATCTGGCCCCAGTGCTGCA
ATGATACCGCGAGACCCACGCTCACCGGCTCCAGATTTATCAGCAATAAACCAGCCAGCCGGAAGGGCCG
AGCGCAGAAGTGGTCCTGCAACTTTATCCGCCTCCATCCAGTCTATTAATTGTTGCCGGGAAGCTAGAGT
AAGTAGTTCGCCAGTTAATAGTTTGCGCAACGTTGTTGCCATTGCTACAGGCATCGTGGTGTCACGCTCG
TCGTTTGGTATGGCTTCATTCAGCTCCGGTTCCCAACGATCAAGGCGAGTTACATGATCCCCCATGTTGT
GCAAAAAAGCGGTTAGCTCCTTCGGTCCTCCGATCGTTGTCAGAAGTAAGTTGGCCGCAGTGTTATCACT
CATGGTTATGGCAGCACTGCATAATTCTCTTACTGTCATGCCATCCGTAAGATGCTTTTCTGTGACTGGT
GAGTACTCAACCAAGTCATTCTGAGAATAGTGTATGCGGCGACCGAGTTGCTCTTGCCCGGCGTCAATAC
GGGATAATACCGCGCCACATAGCAGAACTTTAAAAGTGCTCATCATTGGAAAACGTTCTTCGGGGCGAAA
ACTCTCAAGGATCTTACCGCTGTTGAGATCCAGTTCGATGTAACCCACTCGTGCACCCAACTGATCTTCA
GCATCTTTTACTTTCACCAGCGTTTCTGGGTGAGCAAAAACAGGAAGGCAAAATGCCGCAAAAAAGGGAA
TAAGGGCGACACGGAAATGTTGAATACTCATACTCTTCCTTTTTCAATATTATTGAAGCATTTATCAGGG
TTATTGTCTCATGAGCGGATACATATTTGAATGTATTTAGAAAAATAAACAAATAGGGGTTCCGCGCACA
TTTCCCCGAAAAGTGC
Features (pLannotate 1.2.2; 21 found; start..end, strand, type, name):
     39..91      -  misc_feature   bom (fragment): basis of mobility region from pBR322
    246..625     +  enhancer       CMV enhancer: human cytomegalovirus immediate early enhancer
    626..829     +  promoter       CMV promoter: human cytomegalovirus (CMV) immediate early promoter
    825..858     +  LTR            5' LTR (truncated) (fragment): truncated 5' long terminal repeat (LTR) from HIV-1
    874..892     +  promoter       T7 promoter: promoter for bacteriophage T7 RNA polymerase
    916..1596    +  CDS            CAHS 94205: CAHS1_HYPDU - Also known as CAHS-a From Hypsibius dujardini (Water bear) (Macrobiotus dujardini).
   1619..1843    +  polyA_signal   bGH poly(A) signal: bovine growth hormone polyadenylation signal
   1847..1868    +  promoter       SV40 promoter (fragment): SV40 enhancer and early promoter
   1889..2317    +  rep_origin     f1 ori (sequence partly withheld): f1 bacteriophage origin of replication; arrow indicates direction of (+) strand synthesis
   2331..2660    +  promoter       SV40 promoter: SV40 enhancer and early promoter
   2708..2755    +  promoter       EM7 promoter: synthetic bacterial promoter&nbsp
   2774..3148    +  CDS            BleoR: antibiotic-binding protein; Sh ble from Streptoalloteichus hindustanus; confers resistance to bleomycin, phleomycin, and Zeocin™
   3158..3283    +  CDS            ble (fragment): BLE_KLEPN - Experimental evidence at protein level: Swiss-Prot protein existence level 1. Binding protein with a strong affinity to the bleomycin family of antibiotics. Binds to CL990; an antimitotic-antibiotic compound. From Klebsiella pneumoniae.
   3278..3399    +  polyA_signal   SV40 poly(A) signal: SV40 polyadenylation signal
   3472..3488    -  protein_bind   lac operator: The lac repressor binds to the lac operator to inhibit transcription in E. coli. This inhibition can be relieved by adding lactose or isopropyl-β-D-thiogalactopyranoside (IPTG). lac repressor encoded by lacI
   3496..3526    -  promoter       lac promoter: promoter for the E. coli lac operon
   3541..3562    -  protein_bind   CAP binding site: CAP binding activates transcription in the presence of cAMP. E. coli catabolite activator protein
   3575..3667    -  CDS            lacI (fragment): lac repressor; lacI; The lac repressor binds to the lac operator to inhibit transcription in E. coli. This inhibition can be relieved by adding lactose or isopropyl-β-D-thiogalactopyranoside (IPTG).
   3850..4438    -  rep_origin     ori: high-copy-number ColE1/pMB1/pBR322/pUC origin of replication
   4609..5469    -  CDS            AmpR: β-lactamase; bla; confers resistance to ampicillin, carbenicillin, and related antibiotics
   5470..5574    -  promoter       AmpR promoter: bla
