[The description below was written by a language model from this plasmid's Addgene catalogue record and pLannotate feature annotations shown in this document.]
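Description:
pST_CAHS1_HYPDU (pBS0650) is a 5.6 kb mammalian expression plasmid carrying the tardigrade protein CAHS1 (also annotated as CAHS 94205 or CAHS-a), a cytoplasmic abundant heat-soluble protein from Hypsibius dujardini. The backbone is recorded as YK 02. The roughly 680 bp open reading frame, inserted by Gibson cloning, sits downstream of the human cytomegalovirus immediate early enhancer and promoter and is followed by the bovine growth hormone polyadenylation signal, an arrangement that gives strong constitutive transcription in transfected mammalian cells. A T7 promoter lies between the CMV promoter and the coding sequence and could serve for in vitro transcription or as a sequencing primer site. No epitope tag, secretion signal or reporter is annotated on the insert.

In E. coli the plasmid is maintained at high copy through a ColE1/pUC-type origin and selected with ampicillin via the β-lactamase gene under its own promoter. An f1 origin is also present, allowing single-stranded DNA production. A second cassette places the Sh ble bleomycin/Zeocin resistance gene under tandem SV40 early and EM7 promoters with an SV40 polyadenylation signal, so the same marker can in principle be used in mammalian cells or in bacteria. The short fragments annotated as HIV-1 LTR, bom, lacI, a second ble and a partial SV40 promoter, along with the lac promoter/operator region, look like backbone remnants or partial annotation matches rather than functional parts.

The construct was made for a screen testing natural and designed proteins from extremotolerant organisms for condensate formation and effects on apoptosis in human cells. The depositor notes that it was among the poorest performers, inducing rather than attenuating apoptosis, and that the assay's negative control was the commercial vector pSecTag2 B.
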