Addgene plasmid #185194: pST_CAHS1_HYPDU (pBS0650)
Purpose: For the mammalian expression of the tardigrade protein CAHS1_HYPDU. This is one of the bottom performing targets in our apoptosis assay (it induced apoptosis).
Depositing lab: Pamela Silver. Depositing organization: Harvard Medical School. Publication: Natural and Designed Proteins Inspired by Extremotolerant Organisms Can Form Condensates and Attenuate Apoptosis in Human Cells. Veling MT, Nguyen DT, Thadani NN, Oster ME, Rollins NJ, Brock KP, Bethel NP, Lim S, Baker D, Way JC, Marks DS, Chang RL, Silver PA. ACS Synth Biol. 2022 Mar 18;11(3):1292-1302. doi: 10.1021/acssynbio.1c00572. Epub 2022 Feb 18. PubMed 35176859.
Backbone
  Vector backbone: YK 02
  Vector type: Mammalian Expression
Growth in bacteria
  Bacterial resistance: Ampicillin, 100 μg/mL
  Growth temperature: 37°C
  Growth strain: DH5alpha
  Copy number: High Copy
Gene/Insert
  Gene/Insert name: CAHS1_HYPDU
  Species: H. dujardini
  Insert size (bp): 684
  Cloning method: Gibson Cloning
Terms and licenses: Academic/Nonprofit Terms; Industry Terms: Not Available to Industry
Depositor comments: This is one of the bottom performing targets in our apoptosis assay (it induced apoptosis). See supplemental table 2 in our paper to see its performance in our assay. The negative control for this assay is pSecTag2 B which can be obtained from Thermo here https://www.thermofisher.com/order/catalog/product/V90020
How to cite: pST_CAHS1_HYPDU (pBS0650) was a gift from Pamela Silver (Addgene plasmid # 185194 ; http://n2t.net/addgene:185194 ; RRID:Addgene_185194)
